>Addgene plasmid #190439 | binder/tag-WT-FAK-insertionA | addgene full sequence | sequence record 373794 | Addgene NGS Result
CTTTTTACGGTTCCTGGCCTTTTGCTGGCCTTTTGCTCACATGTTCTTTCCTGCGTTATCCCCTGATTCT
GTGGATAACCGTATTACCGCCATGCATTAGTTATTAATAGTAATCAATTACGGGGTCATTAGTTCATAGC
CCATATATGGAGTTCCGCGTTACATAACTTACGGTAAATGGCCCGCCTGGCTGACCGCCCAACGACCCCC
GCCCATTGACGTCAATAATGACGTATGTTCCCATAGTAACGCCAATAGGGACTTTCCATTGACGTCAATG
GGTGGAGTATTTACGGTAAACTGCCCACTTGGCAGTACATCAAGTGTATCATATGCCAAGTACGCCCCCT
ATTGACGTCAATGACGGTAAATGGCCCGCCTGGCATTATGCCCAGTACATGACCTTATGGGACTTTCCTA
CTTGGCAGTACATCTACGTATTAGTCATCGCTATTACCATGGTGATGCGGTTTTGGCAGTACATCAATGG
GCGTGGATAGCGGTTTGACTCACGGGGATTTCCAAGTCTCCACCCCATTGACGTCAATGGGAGTTTGTTT
TGGCACCAAAATCAACGGGACTTTCCAAAATGTCGTAACAACTCCGCCCCATTGACGCAAATGGGCGGTA
GGCGTGTACGGTGGGAGGTCTATATAAGCAGAGCTGGTTTAGTGAACCGTCAGATCCGCTAGCGCTACCG
GTCGCCACCATGGTGAGCAAGGGCGAGGAGGATAACATGGCCATCATCAAGGAGTTCATGCGCTTCAAGG
TGCACATGGAGGGCTCCGTGAACGGCCACGAGTTCGAGATCGAGGGCGAGGGCGAGGGCCGCCCCTACGA
GGGCACCCAGACCGCCAAGCTGAAGGTGACCAAGGGTGGCCCCCTGCCCTTCGCCTGGGACATCCTGTCC
CCTCAGTTCATGTACGGCTCCAAGGCCTACGTGAAGCACCCCGCCGACATCCCCGACTACTTGAAGCTGT
CCTTCCCCGAGGGCTTCAAGTGGGAGCGCGTGATGAACTTCGAGGACGGCGGCGTGGTGACCGTGACCCA
GGACTCCTCCCTGCAGGACGGCGAGTTCATCTACAAGGTGAAGCTGCGCGGCACCAACTTCCCCTCCGAC
GGCCCCGTAATGCAGAAGAAGACCATGGGCTGGGAGGCCTCCTCCGAGCGGATGTACCCCGAGGACGGCG
CCCTGAAGGGCGAGATCAAGCAGAGGCTGAAGCTGAAGGACGGCGGCCACTACGACGCTGAGGTCAAGAC
CACCTACAAGGCCAAGAAGCCCGTGCAGCTGCCCGGCGCCTACAACGTCAACATCAAGTTGGACATCACC
TCCCACAACGAGGACTACACCATCGTGGAACAGTACGAACGCGCCGAGGGCCGCCACTCCACCGGCGGCA
TGGACGAGCTGTACAAGTCCGGCATGGCAGCTGCTTATCTTGACCCAAACTTGAATCACACACCAAGTTC
GAGTACTAAGACTCACCTGGGTACTGGCATGGAACGGTCCCCTGGTGCAATGGAACGAGCTGCAAATGAT
GAAAACTACGTATTAAAGGTCTTTCATCATTTTGAAAGCAGTAGTGAGCCAACCACCTGGGCCAGTATTA
TCAGGCATGGAGATGCTACTGATGTCAGGGGCATCATTCAGAAGATAGTGGACAGTCACAAAGTAAAGCA
CGTGGCCTGCTATGGATTTCGCCTCAGTCACCTGCGATCGGAGGAGGTGCACTGGCTGCACGTGGACATG
GGTGTCTCCAGTGTGAGGGAGAAATATGAACTCGCCCACCCACCAGAGGAGTGGAAATATGAGTTGAGAA
TTCGTTACTTGCCAAAAGGATTTCTAAACCAGTTTACTGAAGATAAGCCAACATTGAATTTCTTCTATCA
ACAGGTGAAGAGTGACTACATGCAAGAAATAGCTGATCAAGTAGACCAAGAAATAGCTTTGAAGTTGGGT
TGTTTGGAAATTAGGCGATCCTATTGGGAGATGAGGGGTAATGCCCTAGAGAAGAAGTCCAACTATGAAG
TATTAGAAAAAGATGTTGGTTTAAAGCGATTTTTTCCTAAGAGTTTACTGGATTCTGTCAAGGCCAAAAC
ACTAAGAAAGCTGATCCAGCAAACATTCAGGCAGTTTGCCAACCTTAATAGAGAAGAAAGCATCCTGAAA
TTCTTTGAGATTCTTTCTCCTGTGTACAGATTTGACAAAGAGTGCTTCAAGTGTGCCCTTGGGTCAAGTT
GGATCATTTCTGTGGAATTGGCAATCGGCCCAGAAGAAGGGATCAGTTACCTGACAGACAAAGGCTGCAA
TCCCACACACCTAGCAGACTTTAACCAAGTGCAGACCATCCAGTACTCAAACAGTGAAGACAAAGACAGG
AAAGGAATGCTACAACTCAAAATCGCTGGTGCTCCTGAGCCTCTGACCGTGACGGCACCATCCCTAACCA
TTGCCGAGAACATGGCCGACCTGATTGATGGATACTGCCGGCTGGTGAATGGAGCCACACAATCTTTCAT
CATCAGACCCCAGAAAGAAGGTGAACGGGCGTTGCCATCAATACCAAAGTTGGCCAACAGTGAAAAGCAA
GGCATGCGGACACATGCAGTCTCTGTGTCAGAGACAGATGACTATGCAGAGATCATCGATGAGGAAGACA
CATACACCATGCCCTCGACCAGGGATTATGAGATTCAGAGAGAAAGAATAGAACTTGGACGCTGTATTGG
AGAAGGTCAGTTTGGAGATGTACATCAAGGCGTGTACCTGAGCCCAGAGAATCCAGCTTTGGCTGTTGCA
ATCAAAACATGTAAAAACTGTACTTCGGACAGCGTGAGAGAGAAGTTCCTTCAAGAAGCCTTAACAATGC
GTCAGTTTGACCATCCTCACATCGTGAAGCTGATTGGAGTCATTACAGAGAACCCTGTCTGGATAATCAT
GGAGTTGTGCACACTTGGAGAGCTGAGGTCATTTTTGCAAGTAAGAAAATACAGCTTGGACCTGGCATCT
TTGATATTATATGCCTATCAGCTTAGTACAGCACTCGCGTATCTGGAGAGCAAAAGATTTGTTCACAGGG
ACATTGCTGCTCGGAATGTTCTGGTGTCTTCAAATGATTGTGTAAAATTGGGAGACTTTGGATTATCTCG
ATATATGGAAGACAGTACTTACTATAAAGCTTCCAAAGGAAAATTACCTATTAAATGGATGGCTCCAGAG
TCAATCAATTTTCGACGTTTTACCTCAGCTAGTGACGTGTGGATGTTTGGTGTGTGTATGTGGGAGATAC
TGATGCATGGCGTGAAGCCTTTTCAAGGAGTGAAGAACAATGATGTGATCGGTCGAATTGAAAATGGGGA
AAGATTACCAATGCCTCCAAATTGTCCTCCCACCCTCTACAGCCTTATGACGAAATGTTGGGCCTATGAC
CCCAGCAGGCGGCCCAGGTTTACTGAACTAAAAGCTCAGCTCAGCACAATCCTGGAGGAGGAGAAGGTGC
AGCAAGAAGAACGGATGAGGATGGAATCCAGAAGACAGGCTACCGTGTCCTGGGACTCTGGAGGGTCTGA
TGAAGCACCACCCAAGCCCAGCAGACCTGGTTATCCTAGCCCGAGATCCAGTGAAGGATTTTATCCCAGC
CCACAGCACATGGTCCAGACCAATCACTACCAGGTCTCTGGCTACCCGGGTTCCCATGGAATCCCAGCCA
TGGCTGGCAGCATTTACCAAGGTCAGGCATCTCTTCTGGACCAGACAGAATTGTGGAATCACAGACCTCA
GGAGATGTCCATGTGGCAGCCCAGTGTGGAGGATTCGGCAGCTTTGGACCTTCGAGGGATGGGACAGGTG
CTTCCCCCTCACCTGATGGAAGAGCGGCTAATCCGACAGCAGCAGGAAATGGAAGAAGACCAGCGCTGGC
TGGAGAAGGAAGAGCGATTCCTGAAACCTGATGTGAGGCTCTCTCGAGGCAGCATCGACAGGGAAGACGG
GAGTTTTCAGGGTCCGACTGGAAACCAACACATCTATCAGCCTGTGGGGAAGCCAGATCCTGCAGCTCCA
CCAAAGAAACCTCCTCGCCCTGGAGCACCTGGCCACCTAAGCAACCTGTCCAGCATCAGCAGCCCTGCAG
ACAGCTACAATGAGGGTGTCAAGCTTCAGCCCCAGGAAATCAGCCCCCCTCCCACTGCCAACCTTGACCG
GTCCAATGACAAGGTATATGAAAATGTGACAGGCCTAGTGAAGGCTGTCATCGAGATGTCCAGCAAAATC
CAGCCAGCTCCTCCAGAAGAGTACGTCCCTATGGTGAAGGAAGTTGGCCTGGCCCTGCGGACCTTACTAG
CCACGGTGGATGAGACCATTCCTGCTCTTCCAGCCAGCACTCATCGAGAGATCGAGATGGCACAGAAGCT
GCTGAACTCCGACTTAGGCGAGCTCATCAGCAAGATGAAGCTGGCGCAGCAGTACGTCATGACCAGCCTG
CAGCAGGAGTATAAGAAGCAGATGCTGACAGCTGCTCACGCCCTGGCTGTGGATGCCAAGAACCTACTTG
ATGTTATTGATCAAGCAAGACTGAAAATGCTAGGGCAGACACGCGGCCGCATCTTTTACCCATACGATGT
TCCTGACTATGCGGGCTATCCCTATGACGTCCCGGACTATGCAGGATCCACCGGATCTAGATAACTGATC
ATAATCAGCCATACCACATTTGTAGAGGTTTTACTTGCTTTAAAAAACCTCCCACACCTCCCCCTGAACC
TGAAACATAAAATGAATGCAATTGTTGTTGTTAACTTGTTTATTGCAGCTTATAATGGTTACAAATAAAG
CAATAGCATCACAAATTTCACAAATAAAGCATTTTTTTCACTGCATTCTAGTTGTGGTTTGTCCAAACTC
ATCAATGTATCTTAACGCGTAAATTGTAAGCGTTAATATTTTGTTAAAATTCGCGTTAAATTTTTGTTAA
ATCAGCTCATTTTTTAACCAATAGGCCGAAATCGGCAAAATCCCTTATAAATCAAAAGAATAGACCGAGA
TAGGGT
[37 nt withheld, positions 5047-5083]
AAAGAACGTGGACTCCAACGTCAAAGG
[49 nt withheld, positions 5111-5159]
T
[91 nt withheld, positions 5161-5251]
G
[124 nt withheld, positions 5253-5376]
CAGGTGGCACTTTTCGGGGAAATGTGCGCGGAACCCCTATTTGTTTATTTTTCTAAATACATTCAAATAT
GTATCCGCTCATGAGACAATAACCCTGATAAATGCTTCAATAATATTGAAAAAGGAAGAGTCCTGAGGCG
GAAAGAACCAGCTGTGGAATGTGTGTCAGTTAGGGTGTGGAAAGTCCCCAGGCTCCCCAGCAGGCAGAAG
TATGCAAAGCATGCATCTCAATTAGTCAGCAACCAGGTGTGGAAAGTCCCCAGGCTCCCCAGCAGGCAGA
AGTATGCAAAGCATGCATCTCAATTAGTCAGCAACCATAGTCCCGCCCCTAACTCCGCCCATCCCGCCCC
TAACTCCGCCCAGTTCCGCCCATTCTCCGCCCCATGGCTGACTAATTTTTTTTATTTATGCAGAGGCCGA
GGCCGCCTCGGCCTCTGAGCTATTCCAGAAGTAGTGAGGAGGCTTTTTTGGAGGCCTAGGCTTTTGCAAA
GATCGATCAAGAGACAGGATGAGGATCGTTTCGCATGATTGAACAAGATGGATTGCACGCAGGTTCTCCG
GCCGCTTGGGTGGAGAGGCTATTCGGCTATGACTGGGCACAACAGACAATCGGCTGCTCTGATGCCGCCG
TGTTCCGGCTGTCAGCGCAGGGGCGCCCGGTTCTTTTTGTCAAGACCGACCTGTCCGGTGCCCTGAATGA
ACTGCAAGACGAGGCAGCGCGGCTATCGTGGCTGGCCACGACGGGCGTTCCTTGCGCAGCTGTGCTCGAC
GTTGTCACTGAAGCGGGAAGGGACTGGCTGCTATTGGGCGAAGTGCCGGGGCAGGATCTCCTGTCATCTC
ACCTTGCTCCTGCCGAGAAAGTATCCATCATGGCTGATGCAATGCGGCGGCTGCATACGCTTGATCCGGC
TACCTGCCCATTCGACCACCAAGCGAAACATCGCATCGAGCGAGCACGTACTCGGATGGAAGCCGGTCTT
GTCGATCAGGATGATCTGGACGAAGAGCATCAGGGGCTCGCGCCAGCCGAACTGTTCGCCAGGCTCAAGG
CGAGCATGCCCGACGGCGAGGATCTCGTCGTGACCCATGGCGATGCCTGCTTGCCGAATATCATGGTGGA
AAATGGCCGCTTTTCTGGATTCATCGACTGTGGCCGGCTGGGTGTGGCGGACCGCTATCAGGACATAGCG
TTGGCTACCCGTGATATTGCTGAAGAGCTTGGCGGCGAATGGGCTGACCGCTTCCTCGTGCTTTACGGTA
TCGCCGCTCCCGATTCGCAGCGCATCGCCTTCTATCGCCTTCTTGACGAGTTCTTCTGAGCGGGACTCTG
GGGTTCGAAATGACCGACCAAGCGACGCCCAACCTGCCATCACGAGATTTCGATTCCACCGCCGCCTTCT
ATGAAAGGTTGGGCTTCGGAATCGTTTTCCGGGACGCCGGCTGGATGATCCTCCAGCGCGGGGATCTCAT
GCTGGAGTTCTTCGCCCACCCTAGGGGGAGGCTAACTGAAACACGGAAGGAGACAATACCGGAAGGAACC
CGCGCTATGACGGCAATAAAAAGACAGAATAAAACGCACGGTGTTGGGTCGTTTGTTCATAAACGCGGGG
TTCGGTCCCAGGGCTGGCACTCTGTCGATACCCCACCGAGACCCCATTGGGGCCAATACGCCCGCGTTTC
TTCCTTTTCCCCACCCCACCCCCCAAGTTCGGGTGAAGGCCCAGGGCTCGCAGCCAACGTCGGGGCGGCA
GGCCCTGCCATAGCCTCAGGTTACTCATATATACTTTAGATTGATTTAAAACTTCATTTTTAATTTAAAA
GGATCTAGGTGAAGATCCTTTTTGATAATCTCATGACCAAAATCCCTTAACGTGAGTTTTCGTTCCACTG
AGCGTCAGACCCCGTAGAAAAGATCAAAGGATCTTCTTGAGATCCTTTTTTTCTGCGCGTAATCTGCTGC
TTGCAAACAAAAAAACCACCGCTACCAGCGGTGGTTTGTTTGCCGGATCAAGAGCTACCAACTCTTTTTC
CGAAGGTAACTGGCTTCAGCAGAGCGCAGATACCAAATACTGTTCTTCTAGTGTAGCCGTAGTTAGGCCA
CCACTTCAAGAACTCTGTAGCACCGCCTACATACCTCGCTCTGCTAATCCTGTTACCAGTGGCTGCTGCC
AGTGGCGATAAGTCGTGTCTTACCGGGTTGGACTCAAGACGATAGTTACCGGATAAGGCGCAGCGGTCGG
GCTGAACGGGGGGTTCGTGCACACAGCCCAGCTTGGAGCGAACGACCTACACCGAACTGAGATACCTACA
GCGTGAGCTATGAGAAAGCGCCACGCTTCCCGAAGGGAGAAAGGCGGACAGGTATCCGGTAAGCGGCAGG
GTCGGAACAGGAGAGCGCACGAGGGAGCTTCCAGGGGGAAACGCCTGGTATCTTTATAGTCCTGTCGGGT
TTCGCCACCTCTGACTTGAGCGTCGATTTTTGTGATGCTCGTCAGGGGGGCGGAGCCTATGGAAAAACGC
CAGCAACGCGGC
Features (pLannotate 1.2.2; 16 found; start..end, strand, type, name):
     31..90      +  rep_origin     RSF ori (fragment): Plasmids containing the RSF 1030 origin of replication can be propagated in E. coli cells that contain additional plasmids with compatible origins.
    158..461     +  enhancer       CMV enhancer: human cytomegalovirus immediate early enhancer
    462..665     +  promoter       CMV promoter: human cytomegalovirus (CMV) immediate early promoter
    710..1417    +  CDS            mCherry: mCherry is a basic (constitutively fluorescent) red fluorescent protein published in 2004, derived from Discosoma sp.. It is reported to be a very rapidly-maturing monomer with low acid sensitivity.
   1424..4594    +  CDS            Ptk2: FAK1_MOUSE - Also known as Fadk, Fak, Fak1, Kiaa4203. Experimental evidence at protein level: Swiss-Prot protein existence level 1. [Isoform 9]: Does not contain a kinase domain and inhibits PTK2/FAK1 phosphorylation and signaling. Its enhanced expression can attenuate the nuclear accumulation of LPXN and limit its ability to enhance serum response factor (SRF)-dependent gene transcription (By similarity). From Mus musculus (Mouse).
   4607..4669    +  CDS            3xHA (fragment): three tandem HA epitope tags
   4686..4770    +  CDS            large T antigen (fragment): large T antigen from SV40 (simian virus 40)
   4793..4914    +  polyA_signal   SV40 poly(A) signal: SV40 polyadenylation signal
   4948..5376    -  rep_origin     f1 ori (sequence partly withheld): f1 bacteriophage origin of replication; arrow indicates direction of (+) strand synthesis
   5403..5507    +  promoter       AmpR promoter: bla
   5509..5866    +  promoter       SV40 promoter: SV40 enhancer and early promoter
   5901..6695    +  CDS            NeoR/KanR: aminoglycoside phosphotransferase from Tn5; aph(3')-II (or nptII); confers resistance to neomycin, kanamycin, and G418 (Geneticin®)
   6716..6868    +  CDS            ble (fragment): BLE_KLEPN - Experimental evidence at protein level: Swiss-Prot protein existence level 1. Binding protein with a strong affinity to the bleomycin family of antibiotics. Binds to CL990; an antimitotic-antibiotic compound. From Klebsiella pneumoniae.
   6927..6974    +  polyA_signal   HSV TK poly(A) signal: herpes simplex virus thymidine kinase polyadenylation signal (Cole and Stacy, 1985)
   7065..7081    -  polyA_signal   bGH poly(A) signal (fragment): bovine growth hormone polyadenylation signal
   7303..7891    +  rep_origin     ori: high-copy-number ColE1/pMB1/pBR322/pUC origin of replication
