[The description below was written by a language model from this plasmid's Addgene catalogue record and pLannotate feature annotations shown in this document.]
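Description:
binder/tag-WT-FAK-insertionA is a mammalian expression plasmid built on the pmCherry-C1 backbone, with a catalogued size of about 7.9 kb. It encodes mouse focal adhesion kinase (FAK, gene Ptk2) fused at its N terminus to the red fluorescent protein mCherry. The fusion is driven by the human cytomegalovirus immediate-early enhancer and promoter and terminated by an SV40 polyadenylation signal. The FAK sequence is described as wild type apart from an engineered insertion: the short SsrA peptide tag is placed within the protein immediately after residue R35. The feature table also detects a partial 3xHA epitope annotation just downstream of the FAK coding region. The catalogue entry does not mention an HA tag, so whether it is in frame and expressed is not established by the record.

The plasmid is maintained in E. coli at high copy through a ColE1/pUC-type origin and also carries an f1 origin. A single NeoR/KanR (aph(3')-II) cassette sits behind tandem bacterial (bla) and SV40 early promoters and ends with an HSV TK polyadenylation signal. It gives kanamycin selection in bacteria and allows G418 selection in mammalian cells. Several short fragment annotations (RSF ori, ble, bGH poly(A), SV40 large T antigen) appear to be backbone remnants or partial matches rather than functional elements.

The name and the associated publication indicate that this is the tagged component of a "binder/tag" biosensor system. In that system, an inserted peptide becomes accessible to a separate binder protein depending on the conformation of the target, which allows FAK conformational states to be reported in live cells. "InsertionA" designates this particular insertion site. The binder itself is not encoded in the annotated features.
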