Addgene plasmid #190439: binder/tag-WT-FAK-insertionA
Purpose: The tag is SsrA (AANDENY). Tag is inserted after R35 of FAK.
Depositing lab: Klaus Hahn. Publication: Biosensors based on peptide exposure show single molecule conformations in live cells. Liu B, Stone OJ, Pablo M, Herron JC, Nogueira AT, Dagliyan O, Grimm JB, Lavis LD, Elston TC, Hahn KM. Cell. 2021 Oct 28;184(22):5670-5685.e23. doi: 10.1016/j.cell.2021.09.026. Epub 2021 Oct 11. PubMed 34637702.
Backbone
  Vector backbone: pmCherry-c1
  Total vector size (bp): 7934
  Vector type: Mammalian Expression
Growth in bacteria
  Bacterial resistance: Kanamycin, 50 μg/mL
  Growth temperature: 37°C
  Growth strain: DH5alpha
  Copy number: High Copy
Gene/Insert
  Gene/Insert name: FAK
  Species: M. musculus (mouse)
  Mutation: SsrA inserted after aa 35
  Entrez Gene: Ptk2 (a.k.a. FADK 1, FAK, FRNK, Fadk, p125FAK)
  Tag / fusion protein: mCherry (N terminal on insert)
Terms and licenses: Academic/Nonprofit Terms; Industry Terms: Not Available to Industry
How to cite: binder/tag-WT-FAK-insertionA was a gift from Klaus Hahn (Addgene plasmid # 190439 ; http://n2t.net/addgene:190439 ; RRID:Addgene_190439)
